>Addgene plasmid #169551 | pTS2308-Tier1-pGL3-PPGK-NLuc_TB | addgene full sequence | sequence record 364981 | Addgene NGS Result
TCCGCTTCCTCGCTCACTGACTCGCTGCGCTCGGTCGTTCGGCTGCGGCGAGCGGTATCAGCTCACTCAA
AGGCGGTAATACGGTTATCCACAGAATCAGGGGATAACGCAGGAAAGAACATGTGAGCAAAAGGCCAGCA
AAAGGCCAGGAACCGTAAAAAGGCCGCGTTGCTGGCGTTTTTCCATAGGCTCCGCCCCCCTGACGAGCAT
CACAAAAATCGACGCTCAAGTCAGAGGTGGCGAAACCCGACAGGACTATAAAGATACCAGGCGTTTCCCC
CTGGAAGCTCCCTCGTGCGCTCTCCTGTTCCGACCCTGCCGCTTACCGGATACCTGTCCGCCTTTCTCCC
TTCGGGAAGCGTGGCGCTTTCTCATAGCTCACGCTGTAGGTATCTCAGTTCGGTGTAGGTCGTTCGCTCC
AAGCTGGGCTGTGTGCACGAACCCCCCGTTCAGCCCGACCGCTGCGCCTTATCCGGTAACTATCGTCTTG
AGTCCAACCCGGTAAGACACGACTTATCGCCACTGGCAGCAGCCACTGGTAACAGGATTAGCAGAGCGAG
GTATGTAGGCGGTGCTACAGAGTTCTTGAAGTGGTGGCCTAACTACGGCTACACTAGAAGAACAGTATTT
GGTATCTGCGCTCTGCTGAAGCCAGTTACCTTCGGAAAAAGAGTTGGTAGCTCTTGATCCGGCAAACAAA
CCACCGCTGGTAGCGGTGGTTTTTTTGTTTGCAAGCAGCAGATTACGCGCAGAAAAAAAGGATCTCAAGA
AGATCCTTTGATCTTTTCTACGGGGTCTGACGCTCAGTGGAACGAAAACTCACGTTAAGGGATTTTGGTC
ATGAGATTATCAAAAAGGATCTTCACCTAGATCCTTTTAAATTAAAAATGAAGTTTTAAATCAATCTAAA
GTATATATGAGTAAACTTGGTCTGACAGTTACCAATGCTTAATCAGTGAGGCACCTATCTCAGCGATCTG
TCTATTTCGTTCATCCATAGTTGCCTGACTCCCCGTCGTGTAGATAACTACGATACGGGAGGGCTTACCA
TCTGGCCCCAGTGCTGCAATGATACCGCGAGACCCACGCTCACCGGCTCCAGATTTATCAGCAATAAACC
AGCCAGCCGGAAGGGCCGAGCGCAGAAGTGGTCCTGCAACTTTATCCGCCTCCATCCAGTCTATTAATTG
TTGCCGGGAAGCTAGAGTAAGTAGTTCGCCAGTTAATAGTTTGCGCAACGTTGTTGCCATTGCTACAGGC
ATCGTGGTGTCACGCTCGTCGTTTGGTATGGCTTCATTCAGCTCCGGTTCCCAACGATCAAGGCGAGTTA
CATGATCCCCCATGTTGTGCAAAAAAGCGGTTAGCTCCTTCGGTCCTCCGATCGTTGTCAGAAGTAAGTT
GGCCGCAGTGTTATCACTCATGGTTATGGCAGCACTGCATAATTCTCTTACTGTCATGCCATCCGTAAGA
TGCTTTTCTGTGACTGGTGAGTACTCAACCAAGTCATTCTGAGAATAGTGTATGCGGCGACCGAGTTGCT
CTTGCCCGGCGTCAATACGGGATAATACCGCGCCACATAGCAGAACTTTAAAAGTGCTCATCATTGGAAA
ACGTTCTTCGGGGCGAAAACTCTCAAGGATCTTACCGCTGTTGAGATCCAGTTCGATGTAACCCACTCGT
GCACCCAACTGATCTTCAGCATCTTTTACTTTCACCAGCGTTTCTGGGTGAGCAAAAACAGGAAGGCAAA
ATGCCGCAAAAAAGGGAATAAGGGCGACACGGAAATGTTGAATACTCATACTCTTCCTTTTTCAATATTA
TTGAAGCATTTATCAGGGTTATTGTCTCATGAGCGGATACATATTTGAATGTATTTAGAAAAATAAACAA
ATAGGGGTTCCGCGCACATTTCCCCGAAAAGTGCCACCTGACGTCGACGGATCGGGAGATCTCCACGCGT
AATAAAATATCTTTATTTTCATTACATCTGTGTGTTGGTTTTTTGTGTGAATCGATAGTACTAACATACG
CTCTCCATCAAAACAAAACGAAACAAAACAAACTAGCAAAATAGGCTGTCCCCAGTGCAAGTGCAGGTGC
CAGAACATTTCTCTGGTACCCTCGAGCTACCGGGTAGGGGAGGCGCTTTTCCCAAGGCAGTCTGGAGCAT
GCGCTTTAGCAGCCCCGCTGGGCACTTGGCGCTACACAAGTGGCCTCTGGCCTCGCACACATTCCACATC
CACCGGTAGGCGCCAACCGGCTCCGTTCTTTGGTGGCCCCTTCGCGCCACCTTCTACTCCTCCCCTAGTC
AGGAAGTTCCCCCCCGCCCCGCAGCTCGCGTCGTGCAGGACGTGACAAATGGAAGTAGCACGTCTCAGTA
GTCTCGTGCAGATGGACAGCACCGCTGAGCAATGGAAGCGGGTAGGCCTTTGGGGCAGCGGCCAATAGCA
GCTTTGCTCCTTCGCTTTCTGGGCTCAGAGGCTGGGAAGGGGTGGGTCCGGGGGCGGGCTCAGGGGCGGG
CTCAGGGGCGGGGCGGGCGCCCGAAGGTCCTCCGGAGGCCCGGCATTCTGCACGCTTCAAAAGCGCACGT
CTGCCGCGCTGTTCTCCTCTTCCTCATCTCCGGGCCTTTCGACCTCCAGCCCGAGCTCGGTATAGGTTCG
AAGCGGAATTCACCATGACTAGTGAGACAGACACACTCCTGCTATGGGTACTGCTGCTCTGGGTTCCAGG
TTCCACTGGTGACGCTAGTGGTGGTTCTGGTATGGTCTTCACACTCGAAGATTTCGTTGGGGACTGGCGA
CAGACAGCCGGCTACAACCTGGACCAAGTCCTTGAACAGGGAGGTGTGTCCAGTTTGTTTCAGAATCTCG
GGGTGTCCGTAACTCCGATCCAAAGGATTGTCCTGAGCGGTGAAAATGGGCTGAAGATCGACATCCATGT
CATCATCCCGTATGAAGGTCTGAGCGGCGACCAAATGGGCCAGATCGAAAAAATTTTTAAGGTGGTGTAC
CCTGTGGATGATCATCACTTTAAGGTGATCCTGCACTATGGCACACTGGTAATCGACGGGGTTACGCCGA
ACATGATCGACTATTTCGGACGGCCGTATGAAGGCATCGCCGTGTTCGACGGCAAAAAGATCACTGTAAC
AGGGACCCTGTGGAACGGCAACAAAATTATCGACGAGCGCCTGATCAACCCCGACGGCTCCCTGCTGTTC
CGAGTAACCATCAACGGAGTGACCGGCTGGCGGCTGTGCGAACGCATTCTGGCGGCTAGTGGTGGTTCTG
GTGGAAGCGGAGCTACTAACTTCAGCCTGCTGAAGCAGGCTGGTGACGTGGAGGAGAACCCTGGACCTGC
TAGTGGTGGTTCTGGTGTGTCTAAGGGCGAAGAGCTGATTAAGGAGAACATGCACATGAAGCTGTACATG
GAGGGCACCGTGGACAACCATCACTTCAAGTGCACATCCGAGGGCGAAGGCAAGCCCTACGAGGGCACCC
AGACCATGAGAATCAAGGTGGTCGAGGGCGGCCCTCTCCCCTTCGCCTTCGACATCCTGGCTACTAGCTT
CCTCTACGGCAGCAAGACCTTCATCAACCACACCCAGGGCATCCCCGACTTCTTCAAGCAGTCCTTCCCT
GAGGGCTTCACATGGGAGAGAGTCACCACATACGAAGACGGGGGCGTGCTGACCGCTACCCAGGACACCA
GCCTCCAGGACGGCTGCCTCATCTACAACGTCAAGATCAGAGGGGTGAACTTCACATCCAACGGCCCTGT
GATGCAGAAGAAAACACTCGGCTGGGAGGCCTTCACCGAGACGCTGTACCCCGCTGACGGCGGCCTGGAA
GGCAGAAACGACATGGCCCTGAAGCTCGTGGGCGGGAGCCATCTGATCGCAAACGCCAAGACCACATATA
GATCCAAGAAACCCGCTAAGAACCTCAAGATGCCTGGCGTCTACTATGTGGACTACAGACTGGAAAGAAT
CAAGGAGGCCAACAACGAGACCTACGTCGAGCAGCACGAGGTGGCAGTGGCCAGATACTGCGACCTCCCT
AGCAAACTGGGGCACAAACTTAATGCTAGCGGATCCACCGGTGTCTAGAAAGCTTTGAGGCCGGCCTGCA
GGGATCAGCCTCGACTGTGCCTTCTAGTTGCCAGCCATCTGTTGTTTGCCCCTCCCCCGTGCCTTCCTTG
ACCCTGGAAGGTGCCACTCCCACTGTCCTTTCCTAATAAAATGAGGAAATTGCATCGCATTGTCTGAGTA
GGTGTCATTCTATTCTGGGGGGTGGGGTGGGGCAGGACAGCAAGGGGGAGGATTGGGAAGACAATAGCAG
GCATGCTGGGGATGCGGTGGGCTCTATGGCTTCTGAGGCGGAAAGAACCAGCTGGGGCTCTAGGGGGTAT
CCCC
[124 nt withheld, positions 4415-4538]
C
[91 nt withheld, positions 4540-4630]
A
[49 nt withheld, positions 4632-4680]
CCTTTGACGTTGGAGTCCACGTTCTTT
[37 nt withheld, positions 4708-4744]
ACCCTATCTCGGTCTATTCTTTTGATTTATAAGGGATTTTGCCGATTTCGGCCTATTGGTTAAAAAATGA
GCTGATTTAACAAAAATTTAACGCGAATTAATTCTGTGGAATGTGTGTCAGTTAGGGTGTGGAAAGTCCC
CAGGCTCCCCAGCAGGCAGAAGTATGCAAAGCATGCATCTCAATTAGTCAGCAACCAGGTGTGGAAAGTC
CCCAGGCTCCCCAGCAGGCAGAAGTATGCAAAGCATGCATCTCAATTAGTCAGCAACCATAGTCCCGCCC
CTAACTCCGCCCATCCCGCCCCTAACTCCGCCCAGTTCCGCCCATTCTCCGCCCCATGGCTGACTAATTT
TTTTTATTTATGCAGAGGCCGAGGCCGCCTCTGCCTCTGAGCTATTCCAGAAGTAGTGAGGAGGCTTTTT
TGGAGGCCTAGGCTTTTGCAAAAAGCTCCCGGGAGCTTGTATATCCATTTTCGGATCTGATCAAGAGACA
GGATGAGGATCGTTTCGCATGATTGAACAAGATGGATTGCACGCAGGTTCTCCGGCCGCTTGGGTGGAGA
GGCTATTCGGCTATGACTGGGCACAACAGACAATCGGCTGCTCTGATGCCGCCGTGTTCCGGCTGTCAGC
GCAGGGGCGCCCGGTTCTTTTTGTCAAGACCGACCTGTCCGGTGCCCTGAATGAACTGCAGGACGAGGCA
GCGCGGCTATCGTGGCTGGCCACGACGGGCGTTCCTTGCGCAGCTGTGCTCGACGTTGTCACTGAAGCGG
GAAGGGACTGGCTGCTATTGGGCGAAGTGCCGGGGCAGGATCTCCTGTCATCTCACCTTGCTCCTGCCGA
GAAAGTATCCATCATGGCTGATGCAATGCGGCGGCTGCATACGCTTGATCCGGCTACCTGCCCATTCGAC
CACCAAGCGAAACATCGCATCGAGCGAGCACGTACTCGGATGGAAGCCGGTCTTGTCGATCAGGATGATC
TGGACGAAGAGCATCAGGGGCTCGCGCCAGCCGAACTGTTCGCCAGGCTCAAGGCGCGCATGCCCGACGG
CGAGGATCTCGTCGTGACCCATGGCGATGCCTGCTTGCCGAATATCATGGTGGAAAATGGCCGCTTTTCT
GGATTCATCGACTGTGGCCGGCTGGGTGTGGCGGACCGCTATCAGGACATAGCGTTGGCTACCCGTGATA
TTGCTGAAGAGCTTGGCGGCGAATGGGCTGACCGCTTCCTCGTGCTTTACGGTATCGCCGCTCCCGATTC
GCAGCGCATCGCCTTCTATCGCCTTCTTGACGAGTTCTTCTGAGCGGGACTCTGGGGTTCGAAATGACCG
ACCAAGCGACGCCCAACCTGCCATCACGAGATTTCGATTCCACCGCCGCCTTCTATGAAAGGTTGGGCTT
CGGAATCGTTTTCCGGGACGCCGGCTGGATGATCCTCCAGCGCGGGGATCTCATGCTGGAGTTCTTCGCC
CACCCCAACTTGTTTATTGCAGCTTATAATGGTTACAAATAAAGCAATAGCATCACAAATTTCACAAATA
AAGCATTTTTTTCACTGCATTCTAGTTGTGGTTTGTCCAAACTCATCAATGTATCTTATCATGTCTGTAT
ACCGTCGACCTCTAGCTAGAGCTTGGCGTAATCATGGTCATAGCTGTTTCCTGTGTGAAATTGTTATCCG
CTCACAATTCCACACAACATACGAGCCGGAAGCATAAAGTGTAAAGCCTGGGGTGCCTAATGAGTGAGCT
AACTCACATTAATTGCGTTGCGCTCACTGCCCGCTTTCCAGTCGGGAAACCTGTCGTGCCAGCTGCATTA
ATGAATCGGCCAACGCGCGGGGAGAGGCGGTTTGCGTATTGGGCGCTCT
Features (pLannotate 1.2.2; 20 found; start..end, strand, type, name):
    180..768     -  rep_origin     ori: high-copy-number ColE1/pMB1/pBR322/pUC origin of replication
    939..1799    -  CDS            AmpR: β-lactamase; bla; confers resistance to ampicillin, carbenicillin, and related antibiotics
   1800..1904    -  promoter       AmpR promoter: bla
   1961..2009    +  polyA_signal   poly(A) signal: synthetic polyadenylation signal
   2023..2114    +  misc_feature   pause site: RNA polymerase II transcriptional pause signal from the human α2 globin gene
   2132..2631    +  promoter       PGK promoter: mouse phosphoglycerate kinase 1 promoter
   2684..2743    +  sig_peptide    Igκ leader: leader sequence from mouse immunoglobulin κ light chain
   2762..3274    +  CDS            Nluc: NanoLuc® luciferase human codon-optimized
   3377..4084    +  CDS            mTagBFP2: mTagBFP2 is a basic (constitutively fluorescent) blue fluorescent protein published in 2011, derived from Entacmaea quadricolor. It is reported to be a very rapidly-maturing monomer with very low acid sensitivity.
   4145..4369    +  polyA_signal   bGH poly(A) signal: bovine growth hormone polyadenylation signal
   4373..4394    +  promoter       SV40 promoter (fragment): SV40 enhancer and early promoter
   4415..4843    +  rep_origin     f1 ori (sequence partly withheld): f1 bacteriophage origin of replication; arrow indicates direction of (+) strand synthesis
   4857..5186    +  promoter       SV40 promoter: SV40 enhancer and early promoter
   5253..6044    +  CDS            neo: KKA2_KLEPN - Also known as kan, nptII. Experimental evidence at protein level: Swiss-Prot protein existence level 1. Resistance to kanamycin, neomycin, paromomycin, ribostamycin, butirosin and gentamicin B. From Klebsiella pneumoniae.
   6068..6226    +  CDS            ble (fragment): BLE_KLEPN - Experimental evidence at protein level: Swiss-Prot protein existence level 1. Binding protein with a strong affinity to the bleomycin family of antibiotics. Binds to CL990; an antimitotic-antibiotic compound. From Klebsiella pneumoniae.
   6221..6342    +  polyA_signal   SV40 poly(A) signal: SV40 polyadenylation signal
   6415..6431    -  protein_bind   lac operator: The lac repressor binds to the lac operator to inhibit transcription in E. coli. This inhibition can be relieved by adding lactose or isopropyl-β-D-thiogalactopyranoside (IPTG). lac repressor encoded by lacI
   6439..6469    -  promoter       lac promoter: promoter for the E. coli lac operon
   6484..6505    -  protein_bind   CAP binding site: CAP binding activates transcription in the presence of cAMP. E. coli catabolite activator protein
   6518..6610    -  CDS            lacI (fragment): lac repressor; lacI; The lac repressor binds to the lac operator to inhibit transcription in E. coli. This inhibition can be relieved by adding lactose or isopropyl-β-D-thiogalactopyranoside (IPTG).
