[The description below was written by a language model from this plasmid's Addgene catalogue record and pLannotate feature annotations shown in this document.]
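Description:
pTS2308-Tier1-pGL3-PPGK-NLuc_TB is a 6.6 kb mammalian expression plasmid built on pMM1, a pcDNA3.1-derived backbone, and designated a Tier-1 vector within the VAMSyB modular plasmid architecture for mammalian synthetic biology. It is maintained in E. coli at high copy through a ColE1/pUC-type origin with ampicillin selection via β-lactamase, and it retains an f1 phage origin. For selection in mammalian cells it carries an SV40 early promoter driving the neomycin phosphotransferase gene with an SV40 polyadenylation signal, allowing G418 selection. Short annotated remnants (a ble fragment, lac promoter/operator elements and a lacI fragment) appear to be backbone leftovers rather than functional parts.

The payload is a single constitutive reporter unit. The mouse phosphoglycerate kinase 1 (PGK) promoter drives an open reading frame that begins with the mouse Igκ light-chain leader, which directs the following human codon-optimized NanoLuc luciferase into the secretory pathway. According to the catalogue entry, a P2A self-cleaving peptide links Nluc to the blue fluorescent protein mTagBFP2; the P2A itself is not annotated in the feature table but fits the gap between the two coding sequences. Transcription ends at the bovine growth hormone poly(A) signal. Immediately upstream of the promoter sit a synthetic poly(A) signal and an RNA polymerase II pause site from the human α2-globin gene, which together correspond to the pGL3-derived 5' insulator and serve to block read-through transcription from the backbone into the cassette. The construct thus yields both a luminescent readout in culture supernatant and cellular fluorescence from one transcript, and the record suggests it is used to assess insulated PGK-driven expression within this plasmid system.
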