Addgene plasmid #169551: pTS2308-Tier1-pGL3-PPGK-NLuc_TB
Purpose: Tier-1 expression vector encoding PmPGK1-driven secreted Nluc coupled to fluorescent reporter mTagBFP2 that is insulated via a 5' insulator sequence derived from the pGL3 plasmid (pGL3-PmPGK1-IgkSS-Nluc-p2A-mTagBFP2-pA).
Depositing lab: Martin Fussenegger. Depositing organization: ETH Zurich (Swiss Federal Institute of Technology). Publication: A versatile plasmid architecture for mammalian synthetic biology (VAMSyB). Haellman V, Strittmatter T, Bertschi A, Stucheli P, Fussenegger M. Metab Eng. 2021 Jul;66:41-50. doi: 10.1016/j.ymben.2021.04.003. Epub 2021 Apr 18. PubMed 33857582.
Backbone
  Vector backbone: pMM1 (pcDNA3.1-based)
  Backbone size w/o insert (bp): 4435
  Vector type: Mammalian Expression
  Selectable markers: Neomycin (select with G418)
Growth in bacteria
  Bacterial resistance: Ampicillin, 100 μg/mL
  Growth temperature: 37°C
  Growth strain: DH5alpha
  Copy number: High Copy
Gene/Insert
  Gene/Insert name: pGL3-insulator-modulated PPGK-driven NanoLuc Luciferase - mTagBFP expression cassette (alt name: PPGK-pGL3-insulator-Nluc-TB)
  Species: Synthetic
  Promoter: PPGK
  Cloning method: Restriction Enzyme; 5′ cloning site Unknown (unknown if destroyed)
  Sequencing primers: 5′ AmpStart; 3′ BGH-rev
Terms and licenses: Academic/Nonprofit Terms; Industry Terms: Not Available to Industry
How to cite: pTS2308-Tier1-pGL3-PPGK-NLuc_TB was a gift from Martin Fussenegger (Addgene plasmid # 169551 ; http://n2t.net/addgene:169551 ; RRID:Addgene_169551)
